>Addgene plasmid #225460 | pcDNA3puro-mGFP-FXR1a-Ccswap | addgene full sequence | sequence record 448631 | Addgene NGS Result
GACGGATCGGGAGATCTCCCGATCCCCTATGGTGCACTCTCAGTACAATCTGCTCTGATGCCGCATAGTT
AAGCCAGTATCTGCTCCCTGCTTGTGTGTTGGAGGTCGCTGAGTAGTGCGCGAGCAAAATTTAAGCTACA
ACAAGGCAAGGCTTGACCGACAATTGCATGAAGAATCTGCTTAGGGTTAGGCGTTTTGCGCTGCTTCGCG
ATGTACGGGCCAGATATACGCGTTGACATTGATTATTGACTAGTTATTAATAGTAATCAATTACGGGGTC
ATTAGTTCATAGCCCATATATGGAGTTCCGCGTTACATAACTTACGGTAAATGGCCCGCCTGGCTGACCG
CCCAACGACCCCCGCCCATTGACGTCAATAATGACGTATGTTCCCATAGTAACGCCAATAGGGACTTTCC
ATTGACGTCAATGGGTGGAGTATTTACGGTAAACTGCCCACTTGGCAGTACATCAAGTGTATCATATGCC
AAGTACGCCCCCTATTGACGTCAATGACGGTAAATGGCCCGCCTGGCATTATGCCCAGTACATGACCTTA
TGGGACTTTCCTACTTGGCAGTACATCTACGTATTAGTCATCGCTATTACCATGGTGATGCGGTTTTGGC
AGTACATCAATGGGCGTGGATAGCGGTTTGACTCACGGGGATTTCCAAGTCTCCACCCCATTGACGTCAA
TGGGAGTTTGTTTTGGCACCAAAATCAACGGGACTTTCCAAAATGTCGTAACAACTCCGCCCCATTGACG
CAAATGGGCGGTAGGCGTGTACGGTGGGAGGTCTATATAAGCAGAGCTCTCTGGCTAACTAGAGAACCCA
CTGCTTACTGGCTTATCGAAATTAATACGACTCACTATAGGGAGACCCAAGCTGGCTAGCAACCATGGTG
AGCAAGGGCGAGGAGCTGTTCACCGGGGTGGTGCCCATCCTGGTCGAGCTGGACGGCGACGTAAACGGCC
ACAAGTTCAGCGTGTCCGGCGAGGGCGAGGGCGATGCCACCTACGGCAAGCTGACCCTGAAGTTCATCTG
CACCACCGGCAAGCTGCCCGTGCCCTGGCCCACCCTCGTGACCACCCTGACCTACGGCGTGCAGTGCTTC
AGCCGCTACCCCGACCACATGAAGCAGCACGACTTCTTCAAGTCCGCCATGCCCGAAGGCTACGTCCAGG
AGCGCACCATCTTCTTCAAGGACGACGGCAACTACAAGACCCGCGCCGAGGTGAAGTTCGAGGGCGACAC
CCTGGTGAACCGCATCGAGCTGAAGGGCATCGACTTCAAGGAGGACGGCAACATCCTGGGGCACAAGCTG
GAGTACAACTACAACAGCCACAACGTCTATATCATGGCCGACAAGCAGAAGAACGGCATCAAGGTGAACT
TCAAGATCCGCCACAACATCGAGGACGGCAGCGTGCAGCTCGCCGACCACTACCAGCAGAACACCCCCAT
CGGCGACGGCCCCGTGCTGCTGCCCGACAACCACTACCTGAGCACCCAGTCCAAGCTGAGCAAAGACCCC
AACGAGAAGCGCGATCACATGGTCCTGCTGGAGTTCGTGACCGCCGCCGGGATCACTCTCGGCATGGACG
AGCTGTACAAGGCGGAGCTGACGGTGGAGGTTCGCGGCTCTAACGGGGCTTTCTACAAGGGATTTATCAA
AGATGTTCATGAAGACTCCCTTACAGTTGTTTTTGAAAATAATTGGCAACCAGAACGCCAGGTTCCATTT
AATGAAGTTAGATTACCACCACCACCTGATATAAAAAAAGAAATTAGTGAAGGAGATGAAGTAGAGGTAT
ATTCAAGAGCAAATGACCAAGAGCCATGTGGGTGGTGGTTGGCTAAAGTTCGGATGATGAAAGGAGAATT
TTATGTCATTGAATATGCTGCTTGTGACGCTACTTACAATGAAATAGTCACATTTGAACGACTTCGGCCT
GTCAATCAAAATAAAACTGTCAAAAAAAATACCTTCTTTAAATGCACAGTGGATGTTCCTGAGGATTTGA
GAGAGGCGTGTGCTAATGAAAATGCACATAAAGATTTTAAGAAAGCAGTAGGAGCATGCAGAATTTTTTA
CCATCCAGAAACAACACAGCTAATGATACTGTCTGCCAGTGAAGCAACTGTGAAGAGAGTAAACATCTTA
AGTGACATGCATTTGCGAAGTATTCGTACGAAGTTGATGCTTATGTCCAGACATATTGCCTATCTAAAGG
AAGTAGAACAGCTAAGAATGGAACGCCTACAGATTGATGAACAGTTTGTTGTGAGAGAAGATTTAATGGG
CCTGGCAATAGGAACACATGGTAGTAACATCCAGCAAGCTAGGAAGGTTCCTGGAGTTACCGCCATTGAG
CTAGATGAAGATACTGGAACATTCAGAATCTACGGAGAGAGTGCTGATGCTGTAAAAAAGGCTAGAGGTT
TCTTGGAATTTGTGGAGGATTTTATTCAGGTTCCTAGGAATCTCGTTGGAAAAGTAATTGGAAAAAATGG
CAAAGTTATTCAAGAAATAGTGGACAAATCTGGTGTGGTTCGAGTGAGAATTGAAGGGGACAATGAAAAT
AAATTACCCAGAGAAGACGGTATGGTTCCATTTGTATTTGTTGGCACTAAAGAAAGCATTGGAAATGTGC
AGGTTCTTCTAGAGTATCATATTGCCTATCTAAAGGAAAATGAAGAGGCCACTAAGCATTTAGAATGCAC
AAAACAACTTGCAGCAGCTTTTGGTTCTAGGTCTTATAGCGGAAGAGGCAGAGGTCGTCGGGGACCTAAT
TACACCTCCGGTTATGGTACAAATTCTGAGCTGTCTAACCCCTCTGAAACGGAATCTGAGCGTAAAGACG
AGCTGAGTGATTGGTCATTGGCAGGAGAAGATGATCGAGACAGCCGACATCAGCGTGACAGCAGGAGACG
CCCAGGAGGAAGAGGCAGAAGTGTTTCAGGGGGTCGAGGTCGTGGTGGACCACGTGGTGGCAAATCCTCC
ATCAGTTCTGTGCTCAAAGATCCAGACAGCAATCCATACAGCTTACTTGATAATACAGAATCAGATCAGA
CTGCAGACACTGATGCATCCGAAAGCCACCATTCCACTAACCGTCGTAGGCGGTCTCGTAGACGAAGGAC
TGATGAAGATGCTGTTCTGATGGATGGAATGACTGAATCTGATACAGCTTCAGTTAATGAAAATGGGCTA
GTCACAGTTGCAGATTATATTTCTAGAGCTGAGTCTCAGAGCAGACAAAGAAACCTCCCAAGGGAAACTT
TGGCTAAAAACAAGAAAGAAATGGCAAAAGATGTGATTGAAGAGCATGGTCCTTCAGAAAAGGCAATAAA
CGGCCCAACTAGTGCTTCTGGCGATGACATTTCTAAGCTACAGCGTACTCCAGGAGAAGAAAAGATTAAT
ACCTTAAAAGAAGAAAACACTCAAGAAGCAGCAGTCCTGAATGGTGTTTCATAACTCGAGTCTAGAGGGC
CCGTTTAAACCCGCTGATCAGCCTCGACTGTGCCTTCTAGTTGCCAGCCATCTGTTGTTTGCCCCTCCCC
CGTGCCTTCCTTGACCCTGGAAGGTGCCACTCCCACTGTCCTTTCCTAATAAAATGAGGAAATTGCATCG
CATTGTCTGAGTAGGTGTCATTCTATTCTGGGGGGTGGGGTGGGGCAGGACAGCAAGGGGGAGGATTGGG
AAGACAATAGCAGGCATGCTGGGGATGCGGTGGGCTCTATGGCTTCTGAGGCGGAAAGAACCAGCTGGGG
CTCTATGGGGTATCCCC
[124 nt withheld, positions 3798-3921]
C
[91 nt withheld, positions 3923-4013]
A
[49 nt withheld, positions 4015-4063]
CCTTTGACGTTGGAGTCCACGTTCTTT
[37 nt withheld, positions 4091-4127]
ACCCTATCTCGGTCTATTCTTTTGATTTATAAGGGATTTTGCCGATTTCGGCCTATTGGTTAAAAAATGA
GCTGATTTAACAAAAATTTAACGCGAATTAATTCTGTGGAATGTGTGTCAGTTAGGGTGTGGAAAGTCCC
CAGGCTCCCCAGCAGGCAGAAGTATGCAAAGCATGCATCTCAATTAGTCAGCAACCAGGTGTGGAAAGTC
CCCAGGCTCCCCAGCAGGCAGAAGTATGCAAAGCATGCATCTCAATTAGTCAGCAACCATAGTCCCGCCC
CTAACTCCGCCCATCCCGCCCCTAACTCCGCCCAGTTCCGCCCATTCTCCGCCCCATGGCTGACTAATTT
TTTTTATTTATGCAGAGGCCGAGGCCGCCTCTGCCTCTGAGCTATTCCAGAAGTAGTGAGGAGGCTTTTT
TGGAGGCCTAGGCTTTTGCAAAAAGCTCCCAACCATGACCGAGTACAAGCCCACGGTGCGCCTCGCCACC
CGCGACGACGTCCCCAGGGCCGTACGCACCCTCGCCGCCGCGTTCGCCGACTACCCCGCCACGCGCCACA
CCGTCGATCCGGACCGCCACATCGAGCGGGTCACCGAGCTGCAAGAACTCTTCCTCACGCGCGTCGGGCT
CGACATCGGCAAGGTGTGGGTCGCGGACGACGGCGCCGCGGTGGCGGTCTGGACCACGCCGGAGAGCGTC
GAAGCGGGGGCGGTGTTCGCCGAGATCGGCCCGCGCATGGCCGAGTTGAGCGGTTCCCGGCTGGCCGCGC
AGCAACAGATGGAAGGCCTCCTGGCGCCGCACCGGCCCAAGGAGCCCGCGTGGTTCCTGGCCACCGTCGG
CGTCTCGCCCGACCACCAGGGCAAGGGTCTGGGCAGCGCCGTCGTGCTCCCCGGAGTGGAGGCGGCCGAG
CGCGCCGGGGTGCCCGCCTTCCTGGAGACCTCCGCGCCCCGCAACCTCCCCTTCTACGAGCGGCTCGGCT
TCACCGTCACCGCCGACGTCGAGGTGCCCGAAGGACCGCGCACCTGGTGCATGACCCGCAAGCCCGGTGC
CTGAGCGGGACTCTGGGGTTCGAAATGACCGACCAAGCGACGCCCAACCTGCCATCACGAGATTTCGATT
CCACCGCCGCCTTCTATGAAAGGTTGGGCTTCGGAATCGTTTTCCGGGACGCCGGCTGGATGATCCTCCA
GCGCGGGGATCTCATGCTGGAGTTCTTCGCCCACCCCAACTTGTTTATTGCAGCTTATAATGGTTACAAA
TAAAGCAATAGCATCACAAATTTCACAAATAAAGCATTTTTTTCACTGCATTCTAGTTGTGGTTTGTCCA
AACTCATCAATGTATCTTATCATGTCTGTATACCGTCGACCTCTAGCTAGAGCTTGGCGTAATCATGGTC
ATAGCTGTTTCCTGTGTGAAATTGTTATCCGCTCACAATTCCACACAACATACGAGCCGGAAGCATAAAG
TGTAAAGCCTGGGGTGCCTAATGAGTGAGCTAACTCACATTAATTGCGTTGCGCTCACTGCCCGCTTTCC
AGTCGGGAAACCTGTCGTGCCAGCTGCATTAATGAATCGGCCAACGCGCGGGGAGAGGCGGTTTGCGTAT
TGGGCGCTCTTCCGCTTCCTCGCTCACTGACTCGCTGCGCTCGGTCGTTCGGCTGCGGCGAGCGGTATCA
GCTCACTCAAAGGCGGTAATACGGTTATCCACAGAATCAGGGGATAACGCAGGAAAGAACATGTGAGCAA
AAGGCCAGCAAAAGGCCAGGAACCGTAAAAAGGCCGCGTTGCTGGCGTTTTTCCATAGGCTCCGCCCCCC
TGACGAGCATCACAAAAATCGACGCTCAAGTCAGAGGTGGCGAAACCCGACAGGACTATAAAGATACCAG
GCGTTTCCCCCTGGAAGCTCCCTCGTGCGCTCTCCTGTTCCGACCCTGCCGCTTACCGGATACCTGTCCG
CCTTTCTCCCTTCGGGAAGCGTGGCGCTTTCTCATAGCTCACGCTGTAGGTATCTCAGTTCGGTGTAGGT
CGTTCGCTCCAAGCTGGGCTGTGTGCACGAACCCCCCGTTCAGCCCGACCGCTGCGCCTTATCCGGTAAC
TATCGTCTTGAGTCCAACCCGGTAAGACACGACTTATCGCCACTGGCAGCAGCCACTGGTAACAGGATTA
GCAGAGCGAGGTATGTAGGCGGTGCTACAGAGTTCTTGAAGTGGTGGCCTAACTACGGCTACACTAGAAG
AACAGTATTTGGTATCTGCGCTCTGCTGAAGCCAGTTACCTTCGGAAAAAGAGTTGGTAGCTCTTGATCC
GGCAAACAAACCACCGCTGGTAGCGGTGGTTTTTTTGTTTGCAAGCAGCAGATTACGCGCAGAAAAAAAG
GATCTCAAGAAGATCCTTTGATCTTTTCTACGGGGTCTGACGCTCAGTGGAACGAAAACTCACGTTAAGG
GATTTTGGTCATGAGATTATCAAAAAGGATCTTCACCTAGATCCTTTTAAATTAAAAATGAAGTTTTAAA
TCAATCTAAAGTATATATGAGTAAACTTGGTCTGACAGTTACCAATGCTTAATCAGTGAGGCACCTATCT
CAGCGATCTGTCTATTTCGTTCATCCATAGTTGCCTGACTCCCCGTCGTGTAGATAACTACGATACGGGA
GGGCTTACCATCTGGCCCCAGTGCTGCAATGATACCGCGAGACCCACGCTCACCGGCTCCAGATTTATCA
GCAATAAACCAGCCAGCCGGAAGGGCCGAGCGCAGAAGTGGTCCTGCAACTTTATCCGCCTCCATCCAGT
CTATTAATTGTTGCCGGGAAGCTAGAGTAAGTAGTTCGCCAGTTAATAGTTTGCGCAACGTTGTTGCCAT
TGCTACAGGCATCGTGGTGTCACGCTCGTCGTTTGGTATGGCTTCATTCAGCTCCGGTTCCCAACGATCA
AGGCGAGTTACATGATCCCCCATGTTGTGCAAAAAAGCGGTTAGCTCCTTCGGTCCTCCGATCGTTGTCA
GAAGTAAGTTGGCCGCAGTGTTATCACTCATGGTTATGGCAGCACTGCATAATTCTCTTACTGTCATGCC
ATCCGTAAGATGCTTTTCTGTGACTGGTGAGTACTCAACCAAGTCATTCTGAGAATAGTGTATGCGGCGA
CCGAGTTGCTCTTGCCCGGCGTCAATACGGGATAATACCGCGCCACATAGCAGAACTTTAAAAGTGCTCA
TCATTGGAAAACGTTCTTCGGGGCGAAAACTCTCAAGGATCTTACCGCTGTTGAGATCCAGTTCGATGTA
ACCCACTCGTGCACCCAACTGATCTTCAGCATCTTTTACTTTCACCAGCGTTTCTGGGTGAGCAAAAACA
GGAAGGCAAAATGCCGCAAAAAAGGGAATAAGGGCGACACGGAAATGTTGAATACTCATACTCTTCCTTT
TTCAATATTATTGAAGCATTTATCAGGGTTATTGTCTCATGAGCGGATACATATTTGAATGTATTTAGAA
AAATAAACAAATAGGGGTTCCGCGCACATTTCCCCGAAAAGTGCCACCTGACGTC
Features (pLannotate 1.2.2; 21 found; start..end, strand, type, name):
     28..80      -  misc_feature   bom (fragment): basis of mobility region from pBR322
    235..614     +  enhancer       CMV enhancer: human cytomegalovirus immediate early enhancer
    615..818     +  promoter       CMV promoter: human cytomegalovirus (CMV) immediate early promoter
    814..847     +  LTR            5' LTR (truncated) (fragment): truncated 5' long terminal repeat (LTR) from HIV-1
    863..881     +  promoter       T7 promoter: promoter for bacteriophage T7 RNA polymerase
    905..1621    +  CDS            mEGFP: mEGFP is a basic (constitutively fluorescent) green fluorescent protein published in 2002, derived from Aequorea victoria. It has moderate acid sensitivity.
   1622..3481    +  CDS            FXR1: FXR1_HUMAN - Experimental evidence at protein level: Swiss-Prot protein existence level 1. RNA-binding protein required for embryonic and postnatal development of muscle tissue (PubMed:30770808). May regulate intracellular transport and local translation of certain mRNAs (By similarity). From Homo sapiens (Human).
   3528..3752    +  polyA_signal   bGH poly(A) signal: bovine growth hormone polyadenylation signal
   3756..3777    +  promoter       SV40 promoter (fragment): SV40 enhancer and early promoter
   3798..4226    +  rep_origin     f1 ori (sequence partly withheld): f1 bacteriophage origin of replication; arrow indicates direction of (+) strand synthesis
   4240..4569    +  promoter       SV40 promoter: SV40 enhancer and early promoter
   4582..5181    +  CDS            PuroR: puromycin N-acetyltransferase; pac from Streptomyces alboniger; confers resistance to puromycin
   5202..5360    +  CDS            ble (fragment): BLE_KLEPN - Experimental evidence at protein level: Swiss-Prot protein existence level 1. Binding protein with a strong affinity to the bleomycin family of antibiotics. Binds to CL990; an antimitotic-antibiotic compound. From Klebsiella pneumoniae.
   5355..5476    +  polyA_signal   SV40 poly(A) signal: SV40 polyadenylation signal
   5549..5565    -  protein_bind   lac operator: The lac repressor binds to the lac operator to inhibit transcription in E. coli. This inhibition can be relieved by adding lactose or isopropyl-β-D-thiogalactopyranoside (IPTG). lac repressor encoded by lacI
   5573..5603    -  promoter       lac promoter: promoter for the E. coli lac operon
   5618..5639    -  protein_bind   CAP binding site: CAP binding activates transcription in the presence of cAMP. E. coli catabolite activator protein
   5652..5744    -  CDS            lacI (fragment): lac repressor; lacI; The lac repressor binds to the lac operator to inhibit transcription in E. coli. This inhibition can be relieved by adding lactose or isopropyl-β-D-thiogalactopyranoside (IPTG).
   5927..6515    -  rep_origin     ori: high-copy-number ColE1/pMB1/pBR322/pUC origin of replication
   6686..7546    -  CDS            AmpR: β-lactamase; bla; confers resistance to ampicillin, carbenicillin, and related antibiotics
   7547..7651    -  promoter       AmpR promoter: bla
