[The description below was written by a language model from this plasmid's Addgene catalogue record and pLannotate feature annotations shown in this document.]
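Description:
pcDNA3puro-mGFP-FXR1a-Ccswap is a 7,682 nt mammalian expression plasmid built on a pcDNA3-puro backbone. It is propagated in E. coli as a high-copy plasmid through a ColE1/pUC-type origin and selected with ampicillin via the β-lactamase gene and its native promoter. An f1 phage origin is also present. For selection in mammalian cells, an SV40 enhancer/early promoter drives puromycin N-acetyltransferase, terminated by an SV40 polyadenylation signal. A short bleomycin-resistance fragment detected just downstream of PuroR, along with the lac promoter/operator and lacI fragments, appears to be non-functional backbone remnants.

The payload is a single fusion open reading frame under the human CMV immediate-early enhancer and promoter, followed by the bovine growth hormone polyadenylation signal. A T7 promoter sits just upstream of the coding sequence. Monomeric EGFP is fused directly to the N terminus of human FXR1 isoform a, an RNA-binding protein of the fragile X-related family. The FXR1 sequence carries the "CCswap" mutation, in which the positions of the CC1 and CC2 regions (presumably coiled-coil domains) are exchanged. According to the depositor, the coding sequence is also resistant to a specific FXR1-targeting shRNA. This allows the tagged variant to be expressed while endogenous FXR1 is knocked down.

These features suit the construct to transient or puromycin-selected expression of a fluorescent FXR1 variant for imaging and rescue experiments. Such experiments could test how the arrangement of the CC regions affects FXR1 behaviour, in the context of the associated study of the FXR1 network as a signalling scaffold for actomyosin remodelling.
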