Addgene plasmid #225460: pcDNA3puro-mGFP-FXR1a-Ccswap
Depositing lab: Christine Mayr. Publication: The FXR1 network acts as signaling scaffold for actomyosin remodeling. Chen X, Fansler MM, Janjoš U, Ule J, Mayr C. Cell. 5 August 2024. doi: 10.1016/j.cell.2024.07.015. PubMed 37961296.
Backbone
  Vector backbone: pcDNA3-puro
  Backbone manufacturer: Mayr Lab
  Vector type: Mammalian Expression
Growth in bacteria
  Bacterial resistance: Ampicillin, 100 μg/mL
  Growth temperature: 37°C
  Growth strain: DH5alpha
  Copy number: High Copy
Gene/Insert
  Gene/Insert name: FXR1 isoform a
  Species: H. sapiens (human)
  Mutation: CCswap (swapped positions of CC2 and CC1)
  Entrez Gene: FXR1 (a.k.a. CMYP9A, CMYP9B, FXR1P, MYOPMIL, MYORIBF)
  Promoter: CMV
  Tag / fusion protein: EGFP (N terminal on insert)
  Cloning method: Other
Terms and licenses: Academic/Nonprofit Terms; Industry Terms: Not Available to Industry
Depositor comments: Resistant to shRNA TRCN0000164818 (target sequence CCAGCGAATCTCATCACAGTA). Please visit https://doi.org/10.1101/2023.11.05.565677 for bioRxiv preprint.
How to cite: pcDNA3puro-mGFP-FXR1a-Ccswap was a gift from Christine Mayr (Addgene plasmid # 225460 ; http://n2t.net/addgene:225460 ; RRID:Addgene_225460)
